>Addgene plasmid #17821 | pBdxs | addgene partial sequence | sequence record 23745 | T7 5'-TAATACGACTCACTATAGGG-3'
CGGGCCCCTGAGTCGAGGTATCGATAAGCTTGATATCGAATTCCTGCAGCCCTTATGCCAGCCAGGCCTT
GATTTTGGCTTCCATACCAGCGGCATCGAGGCCGAGTTCGGCGCGCATTTCTTCCTGAGTTCCTTGCGGA
ATAAAGAAGTCCGGCAGGCCAATGTTCAGCACGGGTACTGGTTTACGATGGGCCATCAGCACTTCGTTCA
CGCCGCTGCCTGCGCCGCCCATAATGGCGTTTTCTTCTACGGTGACCAGCGCTTCATGGCTGGCGGCCAT
TTCCAGAATTAACGCTTCATCAAGCGGTTTCACAAAACGCATATCGACCAGCGTGGCGTTCAGCGATTCG
GCGACTTTCGCCGCTTCTGGCATCAGCGTACCAAAGTTAAGGATCGCCAGTTTCTCGCCACGACGCTTCA
CAATGCCTTTGCCAATTGGTAGTTTTTCCAGCGGCGTCAGTTCCACGCCGACCGCGTTGCCACGCGGGTA
GCGCACCGCTGACGGGCCATCGTTATAGTGATAGCCGGTATAGAGCATCTGGCGACATTCGTTTTCATCG
CTCGGGGTCATAATGACCATTTCCGGTATGCAGCGCAGGTAAGAGAGATCAAAAGCACCCTGATGGGTTT
GACCGTCAGCACCAACAATGCCCGCGCGGTCGATGGCGAACAGGACCGGAAGCTTTTGAATCGCCACGTC
ATGNAACNANTNGNNGGNNNNNNNNTNCAGNAAAGTGNAGTATGNGCGGACATGGGTTTGTACCACAATC
GCCAGACCGCAGCAAGGTCACGCGTGTGCTCGCATTGC
