[The description below was written by a language model from this plasmid's Addgene catalogue record.]
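Description:
pBdxs is a bacterial expression plasmid built on the pBluescript phagemid backbone and carrying the Escherichia coli dxs gene, inserted by restriction enzyme cloning. It is maintained in E. coli under ampicillin selection. pBluescript vectors generally have a ColE1/pUC-type origin, an f1 origin and a lac promoter flanking the multiple cloning site. However, no feature table accompanies this record, the copy number is listed as unknown, and the promoter driving dxs, the insert orientation and the cloning sites are not stated. No tags, fusions or mutations are recorded for the insert.

The dxs gene encodes 1-deoxy-D-xylulose-5-phosphate synthase. This enzyme catalyses the first step of the nonmevalonate (MEP/DXP) pathway, condensing pyruvate and glyceraldehyde-3-phosphate to begin synthesis of the isoprenoid precursors isopentenyl diphosphate and dimethylallyl diphosphate. The associated publication concerns metabolic engineering of this pathway in E. coli to raise lycopene production, which fits the plasmid's classification as a synthetic biology tool. The construct is therefore suited to raising dxs dosage in E. coli so that more carbon flows into isoprenoid precursor synthesis. This would typically be done in strains that also carry carotenoid or other terpenoid biosynthetic genes, and the plasmid can also serve as a source of the cloned dxs gene for further pathway construction.
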