Addgene plasmid #17821: pBdxs
Depositing lab: Jay Keasling. Depositing organization: University of California, Berkeley. Publication: Metabolic engineering of the nonmevalonate isopentenyl diphosphate synthesis pathway in Escherichia coli enhances lycopene production. Kim SW, Keasling JD. Biotechnol Bioeng. 2001 Feb 20. 72(4):408-15. 10.1002/1097-0290(20000220)72:4<408::AID-BIT1003>3.0.CO;2-H PubMed 11180061.
Backbone
  Vector backbone: pBluescript
  Backbone manufacturer: Stratagene
  Vector type: Bacterial Expression, Synthetic Biology
Growth in bacteria
  Bacterial resistance: Ampicillin, 100 μg/mL
  Growth temperature: 37°C
  Growth strain: DH5alpha
  Copy number: Unknown
Gene/Insert
  Gene/Insert name: dxs
  Species: E. coli
  GenBank ID: AF035440
  Cloning method: Restriction Enzyme
  Sequencing primers: 5′ n/a; 3′ n/a
Terms and licenses: Academic/Nonprofit Terms; Industry Terms: Not Available to Industry
How to cite: pBdxs was a gift from Jay Keasling (Addgene plasmid # 17821 ; http://n2t.net/addgene:17821 ; RRID:Addgene_17821)
